Addgene plasmid #86849: pBOB-EF1-FastFUCCI-Puro
Purpose: 3rd generation lentiviral vector encoding FUCCI reporters for cell cycle analysis and puro for selection
Depositing lab: Kevin Brindle & Duncan Jodrell. Depositing organization: Cancer Research UK Cambridge Institute (CRUK-CI), University of Cambridge. Publication: Quantitative FastFUCCI assay defines cell cycle dynamics at single-cell level. Koh SB, Mascalchi P, Rodriguez E, Lin Y, Jodrell DI, Richards FM, Lyons SK. J Cell Sci. 2016 Nov 25. pii: jcs.195164. 10.1242/jcs.195164 PubMed 27888217.
Backbone
  Vector backbone: pBOB
  Backbone manufacturer: Verma lab (Salk Institute)
  Backbone size w/o insert (bp): 7800
  Total vector size (bp): 12350
  Vector type: Mammalian Expression, Lentiviral
  Selectable markers: Puromycin
Growth in bacteria
  Bacterial resistance: Ampicillin, 100 μg/mL
  Growth temperature: 37°C
  Growth strain: NEB Stable
  Copy number: High Copy
Gene/Insert 1
  Gene/Insert name: mKO2-hCDT1(30-120) (alt name: Fucci-G1 phase)
  Species: Synthetic
  Insert size (bp): 978
  GenBank ID: AB370332.1
  Promoter: EF1
  Cloning method: Restriction Enzyme; 5′ cloning site PacI (not destroyed); 3′ cloning site PacI (not destroyed)
  Sequencing primers: 5′ TGATGTAATTCTCCTTGG
Gene/Insert 2
  Gene/Insert name: mAG-hGEM(1-110) (alt name: Fucci-S-G2-M phase)
  Species: Synthetic
  Insert size (bp): 1038
  GenBank ID: AB370333
  Promoter: EF1
  Cloning method: Restriction Enzyme; 5′ cloning site PacI (not destroyed); 3′ cloning site PacI (not destroyed)
  Sequencing primers: 5′ AGAAGAGCACACCTGCCG
Gene/Insert 3
  Gene/Insert name: pac (puromycin N-acetyl-transferase) (alt name: puromycin resistance gene)
  Species: S. alboniger
  Insert size (bp): 600
  GenBank ID: M25346.1
  Promoter: PGK
  Cloning method: Restriction Enzyme; 5′ cloning site NotI (not destroyed); 3′ cloning site none (destroyed during cloning)
  Sequencing primers: 5′ ggcattctgcacgcttca
Terms and licenses: Academic/Nonprofit Terms; Industry Terms: Not Available to Industry
How to cite: pBOB-EF1-FastFUCCI-Puro was a gift from Kevin Brindle & Duncan Jodrell (Addgene plasmid # 86849 ; http://n2t.net/addgene:86849 ; RRID:Addgene_86849)
