[The description below was written by a language model from this plasmid's Addgene catalogue record and the feature table of its GenBank file.]
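Description:
pBOB-EF1-FastFUCCI-Puro is a third-generation HIV-1-based lentiviral transfer vector of about 12.35 kb, built on the pBOB backbone, that delivers both FUCCI cell cycle reporters and a puromycin selection marker to mammalian cells from a single provirus. In bacteria it is maintained through a high-copy ColE1/pUC-type origin and selected with ampicillin (AmpR). The backbone outside the viral cassette also carries an f1 origin and an SV40 promoter/origin plus EM7-driven bleomycin/Zeocin resistance gene. A CMV enhancer/promoter replaces the upstream part of the 5' LTR, so genomic RNA is transcribed in packaging cells independently of Tat. This is followed by the Psi packaging signal, RRE for Rev-dependent export, and cPPT/CTS. The downstream LTR is annotated as a truncated LTR and is followed by a bGH polyadenylation signal.

The payload is a single EF-1α promoter-driven (with intron A) open reading frame encoding mKO2 fused to the human Cdt1 degron (residues 30-120), a T2A peptide, and monomeric Azami-Green fused to the human Geminin degron (residues 1-110). Ribosomal skipping at T2A yields the two probes as separate proteins from one transcript, avoiding the need for two separate transductions. In the FUCCI system, the Cdt1 fusion accumulates in G1 and is degraded afterwards, while the Geminin fusion accumulates during S, G2 and M, so orange versus green fluorescence reports cell cycle position in living cells. A downstream mouse PGK promoter drives puromycin N-acetyltransferase for selecting transduced cells, and a WPRE enhances transcript expression. The vector is intended for generating stable reporter lines for single-cell cell cycle analysis.
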