LOCUS       Exported 12352 bp ds-DNA circular SYN 12-MAY-2021
DEFINITION  3rd generation lentiviral vector encoding FUCCI reporters for cell
            cycle analysis and puro for selection.
ACCESSION   .
VERSION     .
KEYWORDS    pBOB-EF1-FastFUCCI-Puro
SOURCE      synthetic DNA construct
  ORGANISM  synthetic DNA construct
REFERENCE   1 (bases 1 to 12352)
  AUTHORS   Koh SB, Mascalchi P, Rodriguez E, Lin Y, Jodrell DI, Richards FM,
            Lyons SK
  TITLE     Quantitative FastFUCCI assay defines cell cycle dynamics at
            single-cell level.
  JOURNAL   J Cell Sci. 2016 Nov 25. pii: jcs.195164.
  PUBMED    27888217
REFERENCE   2 (bases 1 to 12352)
  AUTHORS   .
  TITLE     Direct Submission
  JOURNAL   Exported May 12, 2021 from SnapGene Server 1.1.58
            http://www.snapgene.com
FEATURES             Location/Qualifiers
     source          1..12352
                     /organism="synthetic DNA construct"
                     /mol_type="other DNA"
     enhancer        172..551
                     /label=CMV enhancer
                     /note="human cytomegalovirus immediate early enhancer"
     promoter        553..751
                     /label=CMV promoter
                     /note="human cytomegalovirus (CMV) immediate early
                     promoter"
     primer_bind     706..726
                     /label=CMV-F
                     /note="Human CMV immediate early promoter, forward primer"
     LTR             769..949
                     /label=5' LTR (truncated)
                     /note="truncated 5' long terminal repeat (LTR) from HIV-1"
     misc_feature    996..1121
                     /label=HIV-1 Psi
                     /note="packaging signal of human immunodeficiency virus
                     type 1"
     misc_feature    1618..1851
                     /label=RRE
                     /note="The Rev response element (RRE) of HIV-1 allows for
                     Rev-dependent mRNA export from the nucleus to the
                     cytoplasm."
     CDS             2036..2080
                     /codon_start=1
                     /product="antigenic peptide corresponding to amino acids
                     655 to 669 of the HIV envelope protein gp41 (Lutje Hulsik
                     et al., 2013)"
                     /label=gp41 peptide
                     /note="recognized by the 2H10 single-chain llama nanobody"
                     /translation="KNEQELLELDKWASL"
     misc_feature    2332..2448
                     /label=cPPT/CTS
                     /note="central polypurine tract and central termination
                     sequence of HIV-1"
     promoter        2465..3643
                     /label=EF-1-alpha promoter
                     /note="strong constitutive promoter for human elongation
                     factor EF-1-alpha"
     intron          2696..3634
                     /label=EF-1-alpha intron A
                     /note="intron upstream of the start codon of human
                     EF-1-alpha"
     primer_bind     3591..3611
                     /label=EF1a-F
                     /note="Human elongation factor-1a promoter, forward primer"
     CDS             3664..4314
                     /codon_start=1
                     /product="monomeric Kusabira-Orange 2 fluorescent protein"
                     /label=mKO2
                     /translation="MVSVIKPEMKMRYYMDGSVNGHEFTIEGEGTGRPYEGHQEMTLRV
                     TMAEGGPMPFAFDLVSHVFCYGHRVFTKYPEEIPDYFKQAFPEGLSWERSLEFEDGGSA
                     SVSAHISLRGNTFYHKSKFTGVNFPADGPIMQNQSVDWEPSTEKITASDGVLKGDVTMY
                     LKLEGGGNHKCQMKTTYKAAKEILEMPGDHYIGHRLVRKTEGNITEQVEDAVAH"
     CDS             4369..4641
                     /codon_start=1
                     /product="degron consisting of residues 30-120 of human
                     Cdt1 (Zielke and Edgar, 2015)"
                     /label=Cdt1 (30-120)
                     /translation="PSPARPALRAPASATSGSRKRARPPAAPGRDQARPPARRRLRLSV
                     DEVSSPSTPEAPDIPACPSPGQKIKKSTPAAGQPPHLTSAQDQDTI"
     CDS             4648..4701
                     /codon_start=1
                     /product="2A peptide from Thosea asigna virus capsid
                     protein"
                     /label=T2A
                     /note="Eukaryotic ribosomes fail to insert a peptide bond
                     between the Gly and Pro residues, yielding separate
                     polypeptides."
                     /translation="EGRGSLLTCGDVEENPGP"
     CDS             4708..5385
                     /codon_start=1
                     /product="monomeric Azami-Green fluorescent protein
                     (Karasawa et al., 2003)"
                     /label=mAzami-Green
                     /translation="MVSVIKPEMKIKLCMRGTVNGHNFVIEGEGKGNPYEGTQILDLNV
                     TEGAPLPFAYDILTTVFQYGNRAFTKYPADIQDYFKQTFPEGYHWERSMTYEDQGICTA
                     TSNISMRGDCFFYDIRFDGTNFPPNGPVMQKKTLKWEPSTEKMYVEDGVLKGDVNMRLL
                     LEGGGHYRCDFKTTYKAKKEVRLPDAHKIDHRIEILKHDKDYNKVKLYENAVARYSMLP
                     SQAK"
     CDS             5416..5745
                     /codon_start=1
                     /product="degron consisting of residues 1-110 of human
                     Geminin (Zielke and Edgar, 2015)"
                     /label=Gem1 (1-110)
                     /translation="MNPSMKQKQEEIKENIKNSSVPRRTLKMIQPSASGSLVGRENELS
                     AGLSKRKHRNDHLTSTTSSPGVIVPESSENKNLGGVTQESFDLMIKENPSSQYWKEVAE
                     KRRKAL"
     promoter        5788..6287
                     /label=PGK promoter
                     /note="mouse phosphoglycerate kinase 1 promoter"
     primer_bind     complement(5823..5846)
                     /label=MSCV-rev
                     /note="Murine stem cell virus, reverse primer"
     primer_bind     6220..6239
                     /label=mPGK-F
                     /note="Mouse PGK promoter, forward primer"
     CDS             6331..6930
                     /codon_start=1
                     /gene="pac from Streptomyces alboniger"
                     /product="puromycin N-acetyltransferase"
                     /label=PuroR
                     /note="confers resistance to puromycin"
                     /translation="MTEYKPTVRLATRDDVPRAVRTLAAAFADYPATRHTVDPDRHIER
                     VTELQELFLTRVGLDIGKVWVADDGAAVAVWTTPESVEAGAVFAEIGPRMAELSGSRLA
                     AQQQMEGLLAPHRPKEPAWFLATVGVSPDHQGKGLGSAVVLPGVEAAERAGVPAFLETS
                     APRNLPFYERLGFTVTADVEVPEGPRTWCMTRKPGA"
     primer_bind     complement(6331..6350)
                     /label=Puro-R
                     /note="Puromycin resistance gene, reverse primer. Also
                     called puro-variant-R"
     primer_bind     6827..6847
                     /label=Puro-F
                     /note="Puromycin resistance gene, forward primer"
     misc_feature    7092..7680
                     /label=WPRE
                     /note="woodchuck hepatitis virus posttranscriptional
                     regulatory element"
     primer_bind     complement(7145..7165)
                     /label=WPRE-R
                     /note="WPRE, reverse primer"
     CDS             complement(7563..7574)
                     /codon_start=1
                     /product="Factor Xa recognition and cleavage site"
                     /label=Factor Xa site
                     /translation="IEGR"
     LTR             8091..8271
                     /label=5' LTR (truncated)
                     /note="truncated 5' long terminal repeat (LTR) from HIV-1"
     primer_bind     complement(8297..8314)
                     /label=BGH-rev
                     /note="Bovine growth hormone terminator, reverse primer.
                     Also called BGH reverse"
     polyA_signal    8303..8527
                     /label=bGH poly(A) signal
                     /note="bovine growth hormone polyadenylation signal"
     rep_origin      8573..9001
                     /direction=RIGHT
                     /label=f1 ori
                     /note="f1 bacteriophage origin of replication; arrow
                     indicates direction of (+) strand synthesis"
     primer_bind     complement(8660..8679)
                     /label=F1ori-R
                     /note="F1 origin, reverse primer"
     primer_bind     8870..8891
                     /label=F1ori-F
                     /note="F1 origin, forward primer"
     primer_bind     complement(9010..9030)
                     /label=pBABE 3'
                     /note="SV40 enhancer, reverse primer for pBABE vectors"
     promoter        9015..9344
                     /label=SV40 promoter
                     /note="SV40 enhancer and early promoter"
     rep_origin      9195..9330
                     /label=SV40 ori
                     /note="SV40 origin of replication"
     primer_bind     9257..9276
                     /label=SV40pro-F
                     /note="SV40 promoter/origin, forward primer"
     promoter        9392..9439
                     /label=EM7 promoter
                     /note="synthetic bacterial promoter "
     CDS             9458..9832
                     /codon_start=1
                     /gene="Sh ble from Streptoalloteichus hindustanus"
                     /product="antibiotic-binding protein"
                     /label=BleoR
                     /note="confers resistance to bleomycin, phleomycin, and
                     Zeocin(TM)"
                     /translation="MAKLTSAVPVLTARDVAGAVEFWTDRLGFSRDFVEDDFAGVVRDD
                     VTLFISAVQDQVVPDNTLAWVWVRGLDELYAEWSEVVSTNFRDASGPAMTEIGEQPWGR
                     EFALRDPAGNCVHFVAEEQD"
     polyA_signal    9962..10083
                     /label=SV40 poly(A) signal
                     /note="SV40 polyadenylation signal"
     primer_bind     complement(9999..10018)
                     /label=SV40pA-R
                     /note="SV40 polyA, reverse primer"
     primer_bind     10053..10072
                     /label=EBV-rev
                     /note="SV40 polyA terminator, reverse primer"
     primer_bind     complement(10132..10148)
                     /label=M13 rev
                     /note="common sequencing primer, one of multiple similar
                     variants"
     primer_bind     complement(10132..10148)
                     /label=M13 Reverse
                     /note="In lacZ gene. Also called M13-rev"
     primer_bind     complement(10145..10167)
                     /label=M13/pUC Reverse
                     /note="In lacZ gene"
     protein_bind    10156..10172
                     /label=lac operator
                     /bound_moiety="lac repressor encoded by lacI"
                     /note="The lac repressor binds to the lac operator to
                     inhibit transcription in E. coli. This inhibition can be
                     relieved by adding lactose or
                     isopropyl-beta-D-thiogalactopyranoside (IPTG)."
     promoter        complement(10180..10210)
                     /label=lac promoter
                     /note="promoter for the E. coli lac operon"
     protein_bind    10225..10246
                     /label=CAP binding site
                     /bound_moiety="E. coli catabolite activator protein"
                     /note="CAP binding activates transcription in the presence
                     of cAMP."
     primer_bind     complement(10363..10380)
                     /label=L4440
                     /note="L4440 vector, forward primer"
     rep_origin      complement(10534..11122)
                     /direction=LEFT
                     /label=ori
                     /note="high-copy-number ColE1/pMB1/pBR322/pUC origin of
                     replication"
     primer_bind     complement(10614..10633)
                     /label=pBR322ori-F
                     /note="pBR322 origin, forward primer"
     CDS             complement(11293..12153)
                     /codon_start=1
                     /gene="bla"
                     /product="beta-lactamase"
                     /label=AmpR
                     /note="confers resistance to ampicillin, carbenicillin, and
                     related antibiotics"
                     /translation="MSIQHFRVALIPFFAAFCLPVFAHPETLVKVKDAEDQLGARVGYI
                     ELDLNSGKILESFRPEERFPMMSTFKVLLCGAVLSRIDAGQEQLGRRIHYSQNDLVEYS
                     PVTEKHLTDGMTVRELCSAAITMSDNTAANLLLTTIGGPKELTAFLHNMGDHVTRLDRW
                     EPELNEAIPNDERDTTMPVAMATTLRKLLTGELLTLASRQQLIDWMEADKVAGPLLRSA
                     LPAGWFIADKSGAGERGSRGIIAALGPDGKPSRIVVIYTTGSQATMDERNRQIAEIGAS
                     LIKHW"
     primer_bind     11916..11935
                     /label=Amp-R
                     /note="Ampicillin resistance gene, reverse primer"
     promoter        complement(12154..12258)
                     /gene="bla"
                     /label=AmpR promoter
     primer_bind     complement(12333..12352)
                     /label=pRS-marker
                     /note="pRS vectors, use to sequence yeast selectable
                     marker"
ORIGIN
        1 catagttaag ccagtatctg ctccctgctt gtgtgttgga ggtcgctgag tagtgcgcga
       61 gcaaaattta agctacaaca aggcaaggct tgaccgacaa ttgcatgaag aatctgctta
      121 gggttaggcg ttttgcgctg cttcgcgatg tacgggccag atatacgcgt tgacattgat
      181 tattgactag ttattaatag taatcaatta cggggtcatt agttcatagc ccatatatgg
      241 agttccgcgt tacataactt acggtaaatg gcccgcctgg ctgaccgccc aacgaccccc
      301 gcccattgac gtcaataatg acgtatgttc ccatagtaac gccaataggg actttccatt
      361 gacgtcaatg ggtggagtat ttacggtaaa ctgcccactt ggcagtacat caagtgtatc
      421 atatgccaag tacgccccct attgacgtca atgacggtaa atggcccgcc tggcattatg
      481 cccagtacat gaccttatgg gactttccta cttggcagta catctacgta ttagtcatcg
      541 ctattaccat ggtgatgcgg ttttggcagt acatcaatgg gcgtggatag cggtttgact
      601 cacggggatt tccaagtctc caccccattg acgtcaatgg gagtttgttt tggcaccaaa
      661 atcaacggga ctttccaaaa tgtcgtaaca actccgcccc attgacgcaa atgggcggta
      721 ggcgtgtacg gtgggaggtc tatataagca gcgcgttttg cctgtactgg gtctctctgg
      781 ttagaccaga tctgagcctg ggagctctct ggctaactag ggaacccact gcttaagcct
      841 caataaagct tgccttgagt gcttcaagta gtgtgtgccc gtctgttgtg tgactctggt
      901 aactagagat ccctcagacc cttttagtca gtgtggaaaa tctctagcag tggcgcccga
      961 acagggactt gaaagcgaaa gggaaaccag aggagctctc tcgacgcagg actcggcttg
     1021 ctgaagcgcg cacggcaaga ggcgaggggc ggcgactggt gagtacgcca aaaattttga
     1081 ctagcggagg ctagaaggag agagatgggt gcgagagcgt cagtattaag cgggggagaa
     1141 ttagatcgcg atgggaaaaa attcggttaa ggccaggggg aaagaaaaaa tataaattaa
     1201 aacatatagt atgggcaagc agggagctag aacgattcgc agttaatcct ggcctgttag
     1261 aaacatcaga aggctgtaga caaatactgg gacagctaca accatccctt cagacaggat
     1321 cagaagaact tagatcatta tataatacag tagcaaccct ctattgtgtg catcaaagga
     1381 tagagataaa agacaccaag gaagctttag acaagataga ggaagagcaa aacaaaagta
     1441 agaccaccgc acagcaagcg gccggccgct gatcttcaga cctggaggag gagatatgag
     1501 ggacaattgg agaagtgaat tatataaata taaagtagta aaaattgaac cattaggagt
     1561 agcacccacc aaggcaaaga gaagagtggt gcagagagaa aaaagagcag tgggaatagg
     1621 agctttgttc cttgggttct tgggagcagc aggaagcact atgggcgcag cgtcaatgac
     1681 gctgacggta caggccagac aattattgtc tggtatagtg cagcagcaga acaatttgct
     1741 gagggctatt gaggcgcaac agcatctgtt gcaactcaca gtctggggca tcaagcagct
     1801 ccaggcaaga atcctggctg tggaaagata cctaaaggat caacagctcc tggggatttg
     1861 gggttgctct ggaaaactca tttgcaccac tgctgtgcct tggaatgcta gttggagtaa
     1921 taaatctctg gaacagattt ggaatcacac gacctggatg gagtgggaca gagaaattaa
     1981 caattacaca agcttaatac actccttaat tgaagaatcg caaaaccagc aagaaaagaa
     2041 tgaacaagaa ttattggaat tagataaatg ggcaagtttg tggaattggt ttaacataac
     2101 aaattggctg tggtatataa aattattcat aatgatagta ggaggcttgg taggtttaag
     2161 aatagttttt gctgtacttt ctatagtgaa tagagttagg cagggatatt caccattatc
     2221 gtttcagacc cacctcccaa ccccgagggg acccgacagg cccgaaggaa tagaagaaga
     2281 aggtggagag agagacagag acagatccat tcgattagtg aacggatcaa cttttaaaag
     2341 aaaagggggg attggggggt acagtgcagg ggaaagaata gtagacataa tagcaacaga
     2401 catacaaact aaagaattac aaaaacaaat tacaaaattc aaaattttat cttaattaag
     2461 aattggctcc ggtgcccgtc agtgggcaga gcgcacatcg cccacagtcc ccgagaagtt
     2521 ggggggaggg gtcggcaatt gaaccggtgc ctagagaagg tggcgcgggg taaactggga
     2581 aagtgatgtc gtgtactggc tccgcctttt tcccgagggt gggggagaac cgtatataag
     2641 tgcagtagtc gccgtgaacg ttctttttcg caacgggttt gccgccagaa cacaggtaag
     2701 tgccgtgtgt ggttcccgcg ggcctggcct ctttacgggt tatggccctt gcgtgccttg
     2761 aattacttcc acctggctgc agtacgtgat tcttgatccc gagcttcggg ttggaagtgg
     2821 gtgggagagt tcgaggcctt gcgcttaagg agccccttcg cctcgtgctt gagttgaggc
     2881 ctggcctggg cgctggggcc gccgcgtgcg aatctggtgg caccttcgcg cctgtctcgc
     2941 tgctttcgat aagtctctag ccatttaaaa tttttgatga cctgctgcga cgcttttttt
     3001 ctggcaagat agtcttgtaa atgcgggcca agatctgcac actggtattt cggtttttgg
     3061 ggccgcgggc ggcgacgggg cccgtgcgtc ccagcgcaca tgttcggcga ggcggggcct
     3121 gcgagcgcgg ccaccgagaa tcggacgggg gtagtctcaa gctggccggc ctgctctggt
     3181 gcctggcctc gcgccgccgt gtatcgcccc gccctgggcg gcaaggctgg cccggtcggc
     3241 accagttgcg tgagcggaaa gatggccgct tcccggccct gctgcaggga gctcaaaatg
     3301 gaggacgcgg cgctcgggag agcgggcggg tgagtcaccc acacaaagga aaagggcctt
     3361 tccgtcctca gccgtcgctt catgtgactc cacggagtac cgggcgccgt ccaggcacct
     3421 cgattagttc tcgagctttt ggagtacgtc gtctttaggt tggggggagg ggttttatgc
     3481 gatggagttt ccccacactg agtgggtgga gactgaagtt aggccagctt ggcacttgat
     3541 gtaattctcc ttggaatttg ccctttttga gtttggatct tggttcattc tcaagcctca
     3601 gacagtggtt caaagttttt ttcttccatt tcaggtgtcg tgattaatta agaattggga
     3661 tccatggtgt ccgtgatcaa gcccgagatg aagatgcggt actacatgga cggcagcgtg
     3721 aacggccacg agttcaccat cgagggcgag ggcaccggca gaccttacga gggccaccag
     3781 gaaatgaccc tgagagtcac catggccgag ggcggaccca tgcccttcgc cttcgacctg
     3841 gtgtcccacg tgttctgcta cggccaccgg gtgttcacca agtaccccga ggaaatcccc
     3901 gactacttca agcaggcctt ccccgagggc ctgagctggg agcggagcct ggaattcgag
     3961 gatggcggca gcgcctctgt gtctgcccac atcagcctgc ggggcaacac cttctaccac
     4021 aagagcaagt tcaccggcgt gaacttcccc gccgacggcc ccatcatgca gaaccagagc
     4081 gtggactggg agcccagcac cgagaagatc accgccagcg acggcgtgct gaagggcgac
     4141 gtgaccatgt acctgaagct ggaaggcggc ggaaaccaca agtgccagat gaaaaccacc
     4201 tacaaggccg ccaaagaaat cctggaaatg cccggcgacc actacatcgg ccaccggctg
     4261 gtgcggaaaa ccgagggcaa catcaccgag caggtggagg atgccgtggc ccactacagc
     4321 atgctgccta gcctcggcgg ctaccctagc cattggaggc ccctggaacc ctctcctgcc
     4381 agacctgccc tgagagcccc tgcctccgcc acctccggca gcagaaagag agccagacct
     4441 cctgccgccc ctggcagaga tcaggccagg ccccctgccc gcagacggct ccggctgtcc
     4501 gtggatgagg tgtccagccc tagcaccccc gaggcccccg atatccctgc ctgtcccagc
     4561 cctggccaga aaatcaagaa gagcacacct gccgccggac agcctcctca cctgaccagc
     4621 gcccaggacc aggacaccat cgtcgacgag ggcaggggca gcctgctgac ctgcggcgac
     4681 gtggaggaga accccggccc cagatccatg gtgtccgtga tcaagcccga gatgaagatc
     4741 aagctgtgca tgcggggaac cgtgaacggc cacaacttcg tgatcgaggg cgagggcaag
     4801 ggaaacccct acgagggcac ccagatcctg gacctgaacg tgaccgaagg cgcccctctg
     4861 cccttcgcct acgacatcct gaccaccgtg ttccagtacg gcaaccgggc cttcaccaag
     4921 taccccgccg acatccagga ctacttcaag cagaccttcc ccgagggcta ccactgggag
     4981 cggagcatga cctacgagga ccagggcatc tgcaccgcca cctccaacat cagcatgagg
     5041 ggcgactgct ttttctacga catcagattc gacggcacca acttcccccc caacggcccc
     5101 gtgatgcaga aaaagaccct gaagtgggag cccagcaccg agaagatgta cgtggaggac
     5161 ggcgtgctga agggcgacgt gaacatgcgg ctgctgctgg aaggcggcgg acactacaga
     5221 tgcgacttca agaccaccta caaggccaag aaagaagtgc ggctgcccga cgcccacaag
     5281 atcgaccacc ggatcgagat cctgaagcac gacaaggact acaacaaagt gaagctgtac
     5341 gagaacgccg tggccaggta cagcatgctg cccagccagg ccaagggcta ccccagccac
     5401 tggcggcctc tggaaatgaa ccccagcatg aagcagaagc aggaagagat caaagagaac
     5461 atcaagaaca gcagcgtgcc caggcggacc ctgaagatga tccagcccag cgccagcgga
     5521 tctctggtgg gccgggagaa tgagctgtct gccggcctga gcaagcggaa gcaccggaac
     5581 gaccacctga ccagcaccac ctctagccca ggcgtgatcg tgcccgagag cagcgagaac
     5641 aagaacctgg gcggcgtgac ccaagaaagc ttcgacctga tgatcaaaga aaaccccagc
     5701 agccagtact ggaaagaggt ggccgagaag cggcggaagg ccctgtaggt cgagcaattc
     5761 gcggccgcgc tagctcgaaa ttctaccggg taggggaggc gcttttccca aggcagtctg
     5821 gagcatgcgc tttagcagcc ccgctgggca cttggcgcta cacaagtggc ctctggcctc
     5881 gcacacattc cacatccacc ggtaggcgcc aaccggctcc gttctttggt ggccccttcg
     5941 cgccaccttc tactcctccc ctagtcagga agttcccccc cgccccgcag ctcgcgtcgt
     6001 gcaggacgtg acaaatggaa gtagcacgtc tcactagtct cgtgcagatg gacagcaccg
     6061 ctgagcaatg gaagcgggta ggcctttggg gcagcggcca atagcagctt tgctccttcg
     6121 ctttctgggc tcagaggctg ggaaggggtg ggtccggggg cgggctcagg ggcgggctca
     6181 ggggcggggc gggcgcccga aggtcctccg gaggcccggc attctgcacg cttcaaaagc
     6241 gcacgtctgc cgcgctgttc tcctcttcct catctccggg cctttcgacc tgcatccatc
     6301 tagatctcga tcgagcagct gaagcttacc atgaccgagt acaagcccac ggtgcgcctc
     6361 gccacccgcg acgacgtccc cagggccgta cgcaccctcg ccgccgcgtt cgccgactac
     6421 cccgccacgc gccacaccgt cgatccggac cgccacatcg agcgggtcac cgagctgcaa
     6481 gaactcttcc tcacgcgcgt cgggctcgac atcggcaagg tgtgggtcgc ggacgacggc
     6541 gccgcggtgg cggtctggac cacgccggag agcgtcgaag cgggggcggt gttcgccgag
     6601 atcggcccgc gcatggccga gttgagcggt tcccggctgg ccgcgcagca acagatggaa
     6661 ggcctcctgg cgccgcaccg gcccaaggag cccgcgtggt tcctggccac cgtcggcgtc
     6721 tcgcccgacc accagggcaa gggtctgggc agcgccgtcg tgctccccgg agtggaggcg
     6781 gccgagcgcg ccggggtgcc cgccttcctg gagacctccg cgccccgcaa cctccccttc
     6841 tacgagcggc tcggcttcac cgtcaccgcc gacgtcgagg tgcccgaagg accgcgcacc
     6901 tggtgcatga cccgcaagcc cggtgcctga gctagctgca ggtcgagcat gcatctaggg
     6961 cggccaattc cgccgatcct ggaaaaacat ggagcaatca caagtagcaa tacagcagct
     7021 accaatgctg attgtgcctg gctagaagca caagaggagg aggaggtggg ttttccagtc
     7081 acacctcaga caatcaacct ctggattaca aaatttgtga aagattgact ggtattctta
     7141 actatgttgc tccttttacg ctatgtggat acgctgcttt aatgcctttg tatcatgcta
     7201 ttgcttcccg tatggctttc attttctcct ccttgtataa atcctggttg ctgtctcttt
     7261 atgaggagtt gtggcccgtt gtcaggcaac gtggcgtggt gtgcactgtg tttgctgacg
     7321 caacccccac tggttggggc attgccacca cctgtcagct cctttccggg actttcgctt
     7381 tccccctccc tattgccacg gcggaactca tcgccgcctg ccttgcccgc tgctggacag
     7441 gggctcggct gttgggcact gacaattccg tggtgttgtc ggggaagctg acgtcctttc
     7501 catggctgct cgcctgtgtt gccacctgga ttctgcgcgg gacgtccttc tgctacgtcc
     7561 cttcggccct caatccagcg gaccttcctt cccgcggcct gctgccggct ctgcggcctc
     7621 ttccgcgtct tcgccttcgc cctcagacga gtcggatctc cctttgggcc gcctccccgc
     7681 ctggaattaa ttcgagctcg gtacctttaa gaccaatgac ttacaaggca gctgtagatc
     7741 ttagccactt tttaaaagaa aaggggggac tggaagggct aattcactcc caacgaagac
     7801 aagatatcct tgatctgtgg atctaccaca cacaaggcta cttccctgat tggcagaact
     7861 acacaccagg gccagggatc agatatccac tgacctttgg atggtgctac aagctagtac
     7921 cagttgagca agagaaggta gaagaagcca atgaaggaga gaacacccgc ttgttacacc
     7981 ctgtgagcct gcatgggatg gatgacccgg agagagaagt attagagtgg aggtttgaca
     8041 gccgcctagc atttcatcac atggcccgag agctgcatcc ggactgtact gggtctctct
     8101 ggttagacca gatctgagcc tgggagctct ctggctaact agggaaccca ctgcttaagc
     8161 ctcaataaag cttgccttga gtgcttcaag tagtgtgtgc ccgtctgttg tgtgactctg
     8221 gtaactagag atccctcaga cccttttagt cagtgtggaa aatctctagc agggccgctt
     8281 taaacccgct gatcagcctc gactgtgcct tctagttgcc agccatctgt tgtttgcccc
     8341 tcccccgtgc cttccttgac cctggaaggt gccactccca ctgtcctttc ctaataaaat
     8401 gaggaaattg catcgcattg tctgagtagg tgtcattcta ttctgggggg tggggtgggg
     8461 caggacagca agggggagga ttgggaagac aatagcaggc atgctgggga tgcggtgggc
     8521 tctatggctt ctgaggcgga aagaaccagc tggggctcta gggggtatcc ccnnnnnnnn
     8581 nnnnnnnnnn nnnnnnnnnn nnnnnnnnnn nnnnnnnnnn nnnnnnnnnn nnnnnnnnnn
     8641 nnnnnnnnnn nnnnnnnnnn nnnnnnnnnn nnnnnnnnnn nnnnnnnnnn nnnnnncnnn
     8701 nnnnnnnnnn nnnnnnnnnn nnnnnnnnnn nnnnnnnnnn nnnnnnnnnn nnnnnnnnnn
     8761 nnnnnnnnnn nnnnnnnnnn nnnnnnnnan nnnnnnnnnn nnnnnnnnnn nnnnnnnnnn
     8821 nnnnnnnnnn nnnnnnnncc tttgacgttg gagtccacgt tctttaatag tggactcttg
     8881 ttccaaactg gaacaacact caaccctatc tcggtctatt cttttgattt ataagggatt
     8941 ttgccgattt cggcctattg gttaaaaaat gagctgattt aacaaaaatt taacgcgaat
     9001 taattctgtg gaatgtgtgt cagttagggt gtggaaagtc cccaggctcc ccagcaggca
     9061 gaagtatgca aagcatgcat ctcaattagt cagcaaccag gtgtggaaag tccccaggct
     9121 ccccagcagg cagaagtatg caaagcatgc atctcaatta gtcagcaacc atagtcccgc
     9181 ccctaactcc gcccatcccg cccctaactc cgcccagttc cgcccattct ccgccccatg
     9241 gctgactaat tttttttatt tatgcagagg ccgaggccgc ctctgcctct gagctattcc
     9301 agaagtagtg aggaggcttt tttggaggcc taggcttttg caaaaagctc ccgggagctt
     9361 gtatatccat tttcggatct gatcagcacg tgttgacaat taatcatcgg catagtatat
     9421 cggcatagta taatacgaca aggtgaggaa ctaaaccatg gccaagttga ccagtgccgt
     9481 tccggtgctc accgcgcgcg acgtcgccgg agcggtcgag ttctggaccg accggctcgg
     9541 gttctcccgg gacttcgtgg aggacgactt cgccggtgtg gtccgggacg acgtgaccct
     9601 gttcatcagc gcggtccagg accaggtggt gccggacaac accctggcct gggtgtgggt
     9661 gcgcggcctg gacgagctgt acgccgagtg gtcggaggtc gtgtccacga acttccggga
     9721 cgcctccggg ccggccatga ccgagatcgg cgagcagccg tgggggcggg agttcgccct
     9781 gcgcgacccg gccggcaact gcgtgcactt cgtggccgag gagcaggact gacacgtgct
     9841 acgagatttc gattccaccg ccgccttcta tgaaaggttg ggcttcggaa tcgttttccg
     9901 ggacgccggc tggatgatcc tccagcgcgg ggatctcatg ctggagttct tcgcccaccc
     9961 caacttgttt attgcagctt ataatggtta caaataaagc aatagcatca caaatttcac
    10021 aaataaagca tttttttcac tgcattctag ttgtggtttg tccaaactca tcaatgtatc
    10081 ttatcatgtc tgtataccgt cgacctctag ctagagcttg gcgtaatcat ggtcatagct
    10141 gtttcctgtg tgaaattgtt atccgctcac aattccacac aacatacgag ccggaagcat
    10201 aaagtgtaaa gcctggggtg cctaatgagt gagctaactc acattaattg cgttgcgctc
    10261 actgcccgct ttccagtcgg gaaacctgtc gtgccagctg cattaatgaa tcggccaacg
    10321 cgcggggaga ggcggtttgc gtattgggcg ctcttccgct tcctcgctca ctgactcgct
    10381 gcgctcggtc gttcggctgc ggcgagcggt atcagctcac tcaaaggcgg taatacggtt
    10441 atccacagaa tcaggggata acgcaggaaa gaacatgtga gcaaaaggcc agcaaaaggc
    10501 caggaaccgt aaaaaggccg cgttgctggc gtttttccat aggctccgcc cccctgacga
    10561 gcatcacaaa aatcgacgct caagtcagag gtggcgaaac ccgacaggac tataaagata
    10621 ccaggcgttt ccccctggaa gctccctcgt gcgctctcct gttccgaccc tgccgcttac
    10681 cggatacctg tccgcctttc tcccttcggg aagcgtggcg ctttctcata gctcacgctg
    10741 taggtatctc agttcggtgt aggtcgttcg ctccaagctg ggctgtgtgc acgaaccccc
    10801 cgttcagccc gaccgctgcg ccttatccgg taactatcgt cttgagtcca acccggtaag
    10861 acacgactta tcgccactgg cagcagccac tggtaacagg attagcagag cgaggtatgt
    10921 aggcggtgct acagagttct tgaagtggtg gcctaactac ggctacacta gaagaacagt
    10981 atttggtatc tgcgctctgc tgaagccagt taccttcgga aaaagagttg gtagctcttg
    11041 atccggcaaa caaaccaccg ctggtagcgg tggttttttt gtttgcaagc agcagattac
    11101 gcgcagaaaa aaaggatctc aagaagatcc tttgatcttt tctacggggt ctgacgctca
    11161 gtggaacgaa aactcacgtt aagggatttt ggtcatgaga ttatcaaaaa ggatcttcac
    11221 ctagatcctt ttaaattaaa aatgaagttt taaatcaatc taaagtatat atgagtaaac
    11281 ttggtctgac agttaccaat gcttaatcag tgaggcacct atctcagcga tctgtctatt
    11341 tcgttcatcc atagttgcct gactccccgt cgtgtagata actacgatac gggagggctt
    11401 accatctggc cccagtgctg caatgatacc gcgagaccca cgctcaccgg ctccagattt
    11461 atcagcaata aaccagccag ccggaagggc cgagcgcaga agtggtcctg caactttatc
    11521 cgcctccatc cagtctatta attgttgccg ggaagctaga gtaagtagtt cgccagttaa
    11581 tagtttgcgc aacgttgttg ccattgctac aggcatcgtg gtgtcacgct cgtcgtttgg
    11641 tatggcttca ttcagctccg gttcccaacg atcaaggcga gttacatgat cccccatgtt
    11701 gtgcaaaaaa gcggttagct ccttcggtcc tccgatcgtt gtcagaagta agttggccgc
    11761 agtgttatca ctcatggtta tggcagcact gcataattct cttactgtca tgccatccgt
    11821 aagatgcttt tctgtgactg gtgagtactc aaccaagtca ttctgagaat agtgtatgcg
    11881 gcgaccgagt tgctcttgcc cggcgtcaat acgggataat accgcgccac atagcagaac
    11941 tttaaaagtg ctcatcattg gaaaacgttc ttcggggcga aaactctcaa ggatcttacc
    12001 gctgttgaga tccagttcga tgtaacccac tcgtgcaccc aactgatctt cagcatcttt
    12061 tactttcacc agcgtttctg ggtgagcaaa aacaggaagg caaaatgccg caaaaaaggg
    12121 aataagggcg acacggaaat gttgaatact catactcttc ctttttcaat attattgaag
    12181 catttatcag ggttattgtc tcatgagcgg atacatattt gaatgtattt agaaaaataa
    12241 acaaataggg gttccgcgca catttccccg aaaagtgcca cctgacgtcg acggatcggg
    12301 agatctcccg atcccctatg gtgcactctc agtacaatct gctctgatgc cg
//
